>Addgene plasmid #163126 | LentiCRISPRv2-Opti | depositor full sequence | sequence record 316121 | LentiCRISPRv2-Opti sequence 14104 bps
GTCGACGGATCGGGAGATCTCCCGATCCCCTATGGTGCACTCTCAGTACAATCTGCTCTGATGCCGCATA
GTTAAGCCAGTATCTGCTCCCTGCTTGTGTGTTGGAGGTCGCTGAGTAGTGCGCGAGCAAAATTTAAGCT
ACAACAAGGCAAGGCTTGACCGACAATTGCATGAAGAATCTGCTTAGGGTTAGGCGTTTTGCGCTGCTTC
GCGATGTACGGGCCAGATATACGCGTTGACATTGATTATTGACTAGTTATTAATAGTAATCAATTACGGG
GTCATTAGTTCATAGCCCATATATGGAGTTCCGCGTTACATAACTTACGGTAAATGGCCCGCCTGGCTGA
CCGCCCAACGACCCCCGCCCATTGACGTCAATAATGACGTATGTTCCCATAGTAACGCCAATAGGGACTT
TCCATTGACGTCAATGGGTGGAGTATTTACGGTAAACTGCCCACTTGGCAGTACATCAAGTGTATCATAT
GCCAAGTACGCCCCCTATTGACGTCAATGACGGTAAATGGCCCGCCTGGCATTATGCCCAGTACATGACC
TTATGGGACTTTCCTACTTGGCAGTACATCTACGTATTAGTCATCGCTATTACCATGGTGATGCGGTTTT
GGCAGTACATCAATGGGCGTGGATAGCGGTTTGACTCACGGGGATTTCCAAGTCTCCACCCCATTGACGT
CAATGGGAGTTTGTTTTGGCACCAAAATCAACGGGACTTTCCAAAATGTCGTAACAACTCCGCCCCATTG
ACGCAAATGGGCGGTAGGCGTGTACGGTGGGAGGTCTATATAAGCAGCGCGTTTTGCCTGTACTGGGTCT
CTCTGGTTAGACCAGATCTGAGCCTGGGAGCTCTCTGGCTAACTAGGGAACCCACTGCTTAAGCCTCAAT
AAAGCTTGCCTTGAGTGCTTCAAGTAGTGTGTGCCCGTCTGTTGTGTGACTCTGGTAACTAGAGATCCCT
CAGACCCTTTTAGTCAGTGTGGAAAATCTCTAGCAGTGGCGCCCGAACAGGGACTTGAAAGCGAAAGGGA
AACCAGAGGAGCTCTCTCGACGCAGGACTCGGCTTGCTGAAGCGCGCACGGCAAGAGGCGAGGGGCGGCG
ACTGGTGAGTACGCCAAAAATTTTGACTAGCGGAGGCTAGAAGGAGAGAGATGGGTGCGAGAGCGTCAGT
ATTAAGCGGGGGAGAATTAGATCGCGATGGGAAAAAATTCGGTTAAGGCCAGGGGGAAAGAAAAAATATA
AATTAAAACATATAGTATGGGCAAGCAGGGAGCTAGAACGATTCGCAGTTAATCCTGGCCTGTTAGAAAC
ATCAGAAGGCTGTAGACAAATACTGGGACAGCTACAACCATCCCTTCAGACAGGATCAGAAGAACTTAGA
TCATTATATAATACAGTAGCAACCCTCTATTGTGTGCATCAAAGGATAGAGATAAAAGACACCAAGGAAG
CTTTAGACAAGATAGAGGAAGAGCAAAACAAAAGTAAGACCACCGCACAGCAAGCGGCCGCTGATCTTCA
GACCTGGAGGAGGAGATATGAGGGACAATTGGAGAAGTGAATTATATAAATATAAAGTAGTAAAAATTGA
ACCATTAGGAGTAGCACCCACCAAGGCAAAGAGAAGAGTGGTGCAGAGAGAAAAAAGAGCAGTGGGAATA
GGAGCTTTGTTCCTTGGGTTCTTGGGAGCAGCAGGAAGCACTATGGGCGCAGCGTCAATGACGCTGACGG
TACAGGCCAGACAATTATTGTCTGGTATAGTGCAGCAGCAGAACAATTTGCTGAGGGCTATTGAGGCGCA
ACAGCATCTGTTGCAACTCACAGTCTGGGGCATCAAGCAGCTCCAGGCAAGAATCCTGGCTGTGGAAAGA
TACCTAAAGGATCAACAGCTCCTGGGGATTTGGGGTTGCTCTGGAAAACTCATTTGCACCACTGCTGTGC
CTTGGAATGCTAGTTGGAGTAATAAATCTCTGGAACAGATTTGGAATCACACGACCTGGATGGAGTGGGA
CAGAGAAATTAACAATTACACAAGCTTAATACACTCCTTAATTGAAGAATCGCAAAACCAGCAAGAAAAG
AATGAACAAGAATTATTGGAATTAGATAAATGGGCAAGTTTGTGGAATTGGTTTAACATAACAAATTGGC
TGTGGTATATAAAATTATTCATAATGATAGTAGGAGGCTTGGTAGGTTTAAGAATAGTTTTTGCTGTACT
TTCTATAGTGAATAGAGTTAGGCAGGGATATTCACCATTATCGTTTCAGACCCACCTCCCAACCCCGAGG
GGACCCGACAGGCCCGAAGGAATAGAAGAAGAAGGTGGAGAGAGAGACAGAGACAGATCCATTCGATTAG
TGAACGGATCGGCACTGCGTGCGCCAATTCTGCAGACAAATGGCAGTATTCATCCACAATTTTAAAAGAA
AAGGGGGGATTGGGGGGTACAGTGCAGGGGAAAGAATAGTAGACATAATAGCAACAGACATACAAACTAA
AGAATTACAAAAACAAATTACAAAAATTCAAAATTTTCGGGTTTATTACAGGGACAGCAGAGATCCAGTT
TGGTTAATTAAGGTACCGAGGGCCTATTTCCCATGATTCCTTCATATTTGCATATACGATACAAGGCTGT
TAGAGAGATAATTAGAATTAATTTGACTGTAAACACAAAGATATTAGTACAAAATACGTGACGTAGAAAG
TAATAATTTCTTGGGTAGTTTGCAGTTTTAAAATTATGTTTTAAAATGGACTATCATATGCTTACCGTAA
CTTGAAAGTATTTCGATTTCTTGGCTTTATATATCTTGTGGAAAGGACGAAACACCGGAGACGGTTGTAA
ATGAGCACACAAAATACACATGCTAAAATATTATATTCTATGACCTTTATAAAATCAACCAAAATCTTCT
TTTTAATAACTTTAGTATCAATAATTAGAATTTTTATGTTCCTTTTTGCAAACTTTTAATAAAAATGAGC
AAAATAAAAAAACGCTAGTTTTAGTAACTCGCGTTGTTTTCTTCACCTTTAATAATAGCTACTCCACCAC
TTGTTCCTAAGCGGTCAGCTCCTGCTTCAATCATTTTTTGAGCATCTTCAAATGTTCTAACTCCACCAGC
TGCTTTAACTAAAGCATTGTCTTTAACAACTGACTTCATTAGTTTAACATCTTCAAATGTTGCACCTGAT
TTTGAAAATCCTGTTGATGTTTTAACAAATTCTAATCCAGCTTCAACAGCTATTTCACAAGCTTTCATGA
TTTCTTCTTTTGTTAATAAACAATTTTCCATAATACATTTAACAACATGTGATCCAGCTGCTTTTTTTAC
AGCTTTCATGTCTTCTAAAACTAATTCATAATTTTTGTCTTTTAATGCACCAATATTTAATACCATATCA
ATTTCTGTTGCACCATCTTTAATTGCTTCAGAAACTTCGAATGCTTTTGTAGCTGTTGTGCATGCACCTA
GAGGAAAACCTACAACATTTGTTATTCCTACATTTGTGCCTTTTAATAATTCTTTACAATAGCTTGTTCA
ATATGAATTAACACAAACTGTTGCAAAATCAAATTCAATTGCTTCATCACATAATTGTTTAATTTCAGCT
TTCGTAGCATCTTGTTTTAATAATGTGTGATCTATATATTTGTTTAGTTTCATTTTTTCTCCTATATATT
CATTTTTAATTTTAATTCTTTAATAATTTCGTCTACTTTAACTTTAGCGTTTTGAACAGATTCACCAACA
CCTATAAAATAAATTTTTAGTTTAGGTTCAGTTCCACTTGGGCGAACAGCAAATCATGACTTATCTTCTA
AATAAAATTTTAGTAAGTCTTGTCCTGGCATATTATACATTCCATCGATGTAGTTCTTGCTCTTTTTTGT
ACGTCTCTGTTTAAGAGCTATGCTGGAAACAGCATAGCAAGTTTAAATAAGGCTAGTCCGTTATCAACTT
GAAAAAGTGGCACCGAGTCGGTGCTTTTTTGAATTCGCTAGCTAGGTCTTGAAAGGAGTGGGAATTGGCT
CCGGTGCCCGTCAGTGGGCAGAGCGCACATCGCCCACAGTCCCCGAGAAGTTGGGGGGAGGGGTCGGCAA
TTGATCCGGTGCCTAGAGAAGGTGGCGCGGGGTAAACTGGGAAAGTGATGTCGTGTACTGGCTCCGCCTT
TTTCCCGAGGGTGGGGGAGAACCGTATATAAGTGCAGTAGTCGCCGTGAACGTTCTTTTTCGCAACGGGT
TTGCCGCCAGAACACAGGGCTAGCGTTTAAACTTAAGCTTGGTACCGCACCGGTTCTAGAGCGCTGCCAC
CATGGACAAGAAGTACAGCATCGGCCTGGACATCGGCACCAACTCTGTGGGCTGGGCCGTGATCACCGAC
GAGTACAAGGTGCCCAGCAAGAAATTCAAGGTGCTGGGCAACACCGACCGGCACAGCATCAAGAAGAACC
TGATCGGAGCCCTGCTGTTCGACAGCGGCGAAACAGCCGAGGCCACCCGGCTGAAGAGAACCGCCAGAAG
AAGATACACCAGACGGAAGAACCGGATCTGCTATCTGCAAGAGATCTTCAGCAACGAGATGGCCAAGGTG
GACGACAGCTTCTTCCACAGACTGGAAGAGTCCTTCCTGGTGGAAGAGGATAAGAAGCACGAGCGGCACC
CCATCTTCGGCAACATCGTGGACGAGGTGGCCTACCACGAGAAGTACCCCACCATCTACCACCTGAGAAA
GAAACTGGTGGACAGCACCGACAAGGCCGACCTGCGGCTGATCTATCTGGCCCTGGCCCACATGATCAAG
TTCCGGGGCCACTTCCTGATCGAGGGCGACCTGAACCCCGACAACAGCGACGTGGACAAGCTGTTCATCC
AGCTGGTGCAGACCTACAACCAGCTGTTCGAGGAAAACCCCATCAACGCCAGCGGCGTGGACGCCAAGGC
CATCCTGTCTGCCAGACTGAGCAAGAGCAGACGGCTGGAAAATCTGATCGCCCAGCTGCCCGGCGAGAAG
AAGAATGGCCTGTTCGGAAACCTGATTGCCCTGAGCCTGGGCCTGACCCCCAACTTCAAGAGCAACTTCG
ACCTGGCCGAGGATGCCAAACTGCAGCTGAGCAAGGACACCTACGACGACGACCTGGACAACCTGCTGGC
CCAGATCGGCGACCAGTACGCCGACCTGTTTCTGGCCGCCAAGAACCTGTCCGACGCCATCCTGCTGAGC
GACATCCTGAGAGTGAACACCGAGATCACCAAGGCCCCCCTGAGCGCCTCTATGATCAAGAGATACGACG
AGCACCACCAGGACCTGACCCTGCTGAAAGCTCTCGTGCGGCAGCAGCTGCCTGAGAAGTACAAAGAGAT
TTTCTTCGACCAGAGCAAGAACGGCTACGCCGGCTACATTGACGGCGGAGCCAGCCAGGAAGAGTTCTAC
AAGTTCATCAAGCCCATCCTGGAAAAGATGGACGGCACCGAGGAACTGCTCGTGAAGCTGAACAGAGAGG
ACCTGCTGCGGAAGCAGCGGACCTTCGACAACGGCAGCATCCCCCACCAGATCCACCTGGGAGAGCTGCA
CGCCATTCTGCGGCGGCAGGAAGATTTTTACCCATTCCTGAAGGACAACCGGGAAAAGATCGAGAAGATC
CTGACCTTCCGCATCCCCTACTACGTGGGCCCTCTGGCCAGGGGAAACAGCAGATTCGCCTGGATGACCA
GAAAGAGCGAGGAAACCATCACCCCCTGGAACTTCGAGGAAGTGGTGGACAAGGGCGCTTCCGCCCAGAG
CTTCATCGAGCGGATGACCAACTTCGATAAGAACCTGCCCAACGAGAAGGTGCTGCCCAAGCACAGCCTG
CTGTACGAGTACTTCACCGTGTATAACGAGCTGACCAAAGTGAAATACGTGACCGAGGGAATGAGAAAGC
CCGCCTTCCTGAGCGGCGAGCAGAAAAAGGCCATCGTGGACCTGCTGTTCAAGACCAACCGGAAAGTGAC
CGTGAAGCAGCTGAAAGAGGACTACTTCAAGAAAATCGAGTGCTTCGACTCCGTGGAAATCTCCGGCGTG
GAAGATCGGTTCAACGCCTCCCTGGGCACATACCACGATCTGCTGAAAATTATCAAGGACAAGGACTTCC
TGGACAATGAGGAAAACGAGGACATTCTGGAAGATATCGTGCTGACCCTGACACTGTTTGAGGACAGAGA
GATGATCGAGGAACGGCTGAAAACCTATGCCCACCTGTTCGACGACAAAGTGATGAAGCAGCTGAAGCGG
CGGAGATACACCGGCTGGGGCAGGCTGAGCCGGAAGCTGATCAACGGCATCCGGGACAAGCAGTCCGGCA
AGACAATCCTGGATTTCCTGAAGTCCGACGGCTTCGCCAACAGAAACTTCATGCAGCTGATCCACGACGA
CAGCCTGACCTTTAAAGAGGACATCCAGAAAGCCCAGGTGTCCGGCCAGGGCGATAGCCTGCACGAGCAC
ATTGCCAATCTGGCCGGCAGCCCCGCCATTAAGAAGGGCATCCTGCAGACAGTGAAGGTGGTGGACGAGC
TCGTGAAAGTGATGGGCCGGCACAAGCCCGAGAACATCGTGATCGAAATGGCCAGAGAGAACCAGACCAC
CCAGAAGGGACAGAAGAACAGCCGCGAGAGAATGAAGCGGATCGAAGAGGGCATCAAAGAGCTGGGCAGC
CAGATCCTGAAAGAACACCCCGTGGAAAACACCCAGCTGCAGAACGAGAAGCTGTACCTGTACTACCTGC
AGAATGGGCGGGATATGTACGTGGACCAGGAACTGGACATCAACCGGCTGTCCGACTACGATGTGGACCA
TATCGTGCCTCAGAGCTTTCTGAAGGACGACTCCATCGACAACAAGGTGCTGACCAGAAGCGACAAGAAC
CGGGGCAAGAGCGACAACGTGCCCTCCGAAGAGGTCGTGAAGAAGATGAAGAACTACTGGCGGCAGCTGC
TGAACGCCAAGCTGATTACCCAGAGAAAGTTCGACAATCTGACCAAGGCCGAGAGAGGCGGCCTGAGCGA
ACTGGATAAGGCCGGCTTCATCAAGAGACAGCTGGTGGAAACCCGGCAGATCACAAAGCACGTGGCACAG
ATCCTGGACTCCCGGATGAACACTAAGTACGACGAGAATGACAAGCTGATCCGGGAAGTGAAAGTGATCA
CCCTGAAGTCCAAGCTGGTGTCCGATTTCCGGAAGGATTTCCAGTTTTACAAAGTGCGCGAGATCAACAA
CTACCACCACGCCCACGACGCCTACCTGAACGCCGTCGTGGGAACCGCCCTGATCAAAAAGTACCCTAAG
CTGGAAAGCGAGTTCGTGTACGGCGACTACAAGGTGTACGACGTGCGGAAGATGATCGCCAAGAGCGAGC
AGGAAATCGGCAAGGCTACCGCCAAGTACTTCTTCTACAGCAACATCATGAACTTTTTCAAGACCGAGAT
TACCCTGGCCAACGGCGAGATCCGGAAGCGGCCTCTGATCGAGACAAACGGCGAAACCGGGGAGATCGTG
TGGGATAAGGGCCGGGATTTTGCCACCGTGCGGAAAGTGCTGAGCATGCCCCAAGTGAATATCGTGAAAA
AGACCGAGGTGCAGACAGGCGGCTTCAGCAAAGAGTCTATCCTGCCCAAGAGGAACAGCGATAAGCTGAT
CGCCAGAAAGAAGGACTGGGACCCTAAGAAGTACGGCGGCTTCGACAGCCCCACCGTGGCCTATTCTGTG
CTGGTGGTGGCCAAAGTGGAAAAGGGCAAGTCCAAGAAACTGAAGAGTGTGAAAGAGCTGCTGGGGATCA
CCATCATGGAAAGAAGCAGCTTCGAGAAGAATCCCATCGACTTTCTGGAAGCCAAGGGCTACAAAGAAGT
GAAAAAGGACCTGATCATCAAGCTGCCTAAGTACTCCCTGTTCGAGCTGGAAAACGGCCGGAAGAGAATG
CTGGCCTCTGCCGGCGAACTGCAGAAGGGAAACGAACTGGCCCTGCCCTCCAAATATGTGAACTTCCTGT
ACCTGGCCAGCCACTATGAGAAGCTGAAGGGCTCCCCCGAGGATAATGAGCAGAAACAGCTGTTTGTGGA
ACAGCACAAGCACTACCTGGACGAGATCATCGAGCAGATCAGCGAGTTCTCCAAGAGAGTGATCCTGGCC
GACGCTAATCTGGACAAAGTGCTGTCCGCCTACAACAAGCACCGGGATAAGCCCATCAGAGAGCAGGCCG
AGAATATCATCCACCTGTTTACCCTGACCAATCTGGGAGCCCCTGCCGCCTTCAAGTACTTTGACACCAC
CATCGACCGGAAGAGGTACACCAGCACCAAAGAGGTGCTGGACGCCACCCTGATCCACCAGAGCATCACC
GGCCTGTACGAGACACGGATCGACCTGTCTCAGCTGGGAGGCGACAAGCGACCTGCCGCCACAAAGAAGG
CTGGACAGGCTAAGAAGAAGAAAGATTACAAAGACGATGACGATAAGGGATCCGGCGCAACAAACTTCTC
TCTGCTGAAACAAGCCGGAGATGTCGAAGAGAATCCTGGACCGACCGAGTACAAGCCCACGGTGCGCCTC
GCCACCCGCGACGACGTCCCCAGGGCCGTACGCACCCTCGCCGCCGCGTTCGCCGACTACCCCGCCACGC
GCCACACCGTCGATCCGGACCGCCACATCGAGCGGGTCACCGAGCTGCAAGAACTCTTCCTCACGCGCGT
CGGGCTCGACATCGGCAAGGTGTGGGTCGCGGACGACGGCGCCGCGGTGGCGGTCTGGACCACGCCGGAG
AGCGTCGAAGCGGGGGCGGTGTTCGCCGAGATCGGCCCGCGCATGGCCGAGTTGAGCGGTTCCCGGCTGG
CCGCGCAGCAACAGATGGAAGGCCTCCTGGCGCCGCACCGGCCCAAGGAGCCCGCGTGGTTCCTGGCCAC
CGTCGGAGTCTCGCCCGACCACCAGGGCAAGGGTCTGGGCAGCGCCGTCGTGCTCCCCGGAGTGGAGGCG
GCCGAGCGCGCCGGGGTGCCCGCCTTCCTGGAGACCTCCGCGCCCCGCAACCTCCCCTTCTACGAGCGGC
TCGGCTTCACCGTCACCGCCGACGTCGAGGTGCCCGAAGGACCGCGCACCTGGTGCATGACCCGCAAGCC
CGGTGCCTGAACGCGTTAAGTCGACAATCAACCTCTGGATTACAAAATTTGTGAAAGATTGACTGGTATT
CTTAACTATGTTGCTCCTTTTACGCTATGTGGATACGCTGCTTTAATGCCTTTGTATCATGCTATTGCTT
CCCGTATGGCTTTCATTTTCTCCTCCTTGTATAAATCCTGGTTGCTGTCTCTTTATGAGGAGTTGTGGCC
CGTTGTCAGGCAACGTGGCGTGGTGTGCACTGTGTTTGCTGACGCAACCCCCACTGGTTGGGGCATTGCC
ACCACCTGTCAGCTCCTTTCCGGGACTTTCGCTTTCCCCCTCCCTATTGCCACGGCGGAACTCATCGCCG
CCTGCCTTGCCCGCTGCTGGACAGGGGCTCGGCTGTTGGGCACTGACAATTCCGTGGTGTTGTCGGGGAA
ATCATCGTCCTTTCCTTGGCTGCTCGCCTGTGTTGCCACCTGGATTCTGCGCGGGACGTCCTTCTGCTAC
GTCCCTTCGGCCCTCAATCCAGCGGACCTTCCTTCCCGCGGCCTGCTGCCGGCTCTGCGGCCTCTTCCGC
GTCTTCGCCTTCGCCCTCAGACGAGTCGGATCTCCCTTTGGGCCGCCTCCCCGCGTCGACTTTAAGACCA
ATGACTTACAAGGCAGCTGTAGATCTTAGCCACTTTTTAAAAGAAAAGGGGGGACTGGAAGGGCTAATTC
ACTCCCAACGAAGACAAGATCTGCTTTTTGCTTGTACTGGGTCTCTCTGGTTAGACCAGATCTGAGCCTG
GGAGCTCTCTGGCTAACTAGGGAACCCACTGCTTAAGCCTCAATAAAGCTTGCCTTGAGTGCTTCAAGTA
GTGTGTGCCCGTCTGTTGTGTGACTCTGGTAACTAGAGATCCCTCAGACCCTTTTAGTCAGTGTGGAAAA
TCTCTAGCAGGGCCCGTTTAAACCCGCTGATCAGCCTCGACTGTGCCTTCTAGTTGCCAGCCATCTGTTG
TTTGCCCCTCCCCCGTGCCTTCCTTGACCCTGGAAGGTGCCACTCCCACTGTCCTTTCCTAATAAAATGA
GGAAATTGCATCGCATTGTCTGAGTAGGTGTCATTCTATTCTGGGGGGTGGGGTGGGGCAGGACAGCAAG
GGGGAGGATTGGGAAGACAATAGCAGGCATGCTGGGGATGCGGTGGGCTCTATGGCTTCTGAGGCGGAAA
GAACCAGCTGGGGCTCTAGGGGGTATCCCC
[124 nt withheld, positions 10391-10514]
C
[91 nt withheld, positions 10516-10606]
A
[49 nt withheld, positions 10608-10656]
CCTTTGACGTTGGAGTCCACGTTCTTT
[37 nt withheld, positions 10684-10720]
ACCCTATCTCGGTCTATTCTTTTGATTTATAAGGGATTTTGCCGATTTCGGCCTATTGGTTAAAAAATGA
GCTGATTTAACAAAAATTTAACGCGAATTAATTCTGTGGAATGTGTGTCAGTTAGGGTGTGGAAAGTCCC
CAGGCTCCCCAGCAGGCAGAAGTATGCAAAGCATGCATCTCAATTAGTCAGCAACCAGGTGTGGAAAGTC
CCCAGGCTCCCCAGCAGGCAGAAGTATGCAAAGCATGCATCTCAATTAGTCAGCAACCATAGTCCCGCCC
CTAACTCCGCCCATCCCGCCCCTAACTCCGCCCAGTTCCGCCCATTCTCCGCCCCATGGCTGACTAATTT
TTTTTATTTATGCAGAGGCCGAGGCCGCCTCTGCCTCTGAGCTATTCCAGAAGTAGTGAGGAGGCTTTTT
TGGAGGCCTAGGCTTTTGCAAAAAGCTCCCGGGAGCTTGTATATCCATTTTCGGATCTGATCAGCACGTG
TTGACAATTAATCATCGGCATAGTATATCGGCATAGTATAATACGACAAGGTGAGGAACTAAACCATGGC
CAAGTTGACCAGTGCCGTTCCGGTGCTCACCGCGCGCGACGTCGCCGGAGCGGTCGAGTTCTGGACCGAC
CGGCTCGGGTTCTCCCGGGACTTCGTGGAGGACGACTTCGCCGGTGTGGTCCGGGACGACGTGACCCTGT
TCATCAGCGCGGTCCAGGACCAGGTGGTGCCGGACAACACCCTGGCCTGGGTGTGGGTGCGCGGCCTGGA
CGAGCTGTACGCCGAGTGGTCGGAGGTCGTGTCCACGAACTTCCGGGACGCCTCCGGGCCGGCCATGACC
GAGATCGGCGAGCAGCCGTGGGGGCGGGAGTTCGCCCTGCGCGACCCGGCCGGCAACTGCGTGCACTTCG
TGGCCGAGGAGCAGGACTGACACGTGCTACGAGATTTCGATTCCACCGCCGCCTTCTATGAAAGGTTGGG
CTTCGGAATCGTTTTCCGGGACGCCGGCTGGATGATCCTCCAGCGCGGGGATCTCATGCTGGAGTTCTTC
GCCCACCCCAACTTGTTTATTGCAGCTTATAATGGTTACAAATAAAGCAATAGCATCACAAATTTCACAA
ATAAAGCATTTTTTTCACTGCATTCTAGTTGTGGTTTGTCCAAACTCATCAATGTATCTTATCATGTCTG
TATACCGTCGACCTCTAGCTAGAGCTTGGCGTAATCATGGTCATAGCTGTTTCCTGTGTGAAATTGTTAT
CCGCTCACAATTCCACACAACATACGAGCCGGAAGCATAAAGTGTAAAGCCTGGGGTGCCTAATGAGTGA
GCTAACTCACATTAATTGCGTTGCGCTCACTGCCCGCTTTCCAGTCGGGAAACCTGTCGTGCCAGCTGCA
TTAATGAATCGGCCAACGCGCGGGGAGAGGCGGTTTGCGTATTGGGCGCTCTTCCGCTTCCTCGCTCACT
GACTCGCTGCGCTCGGTCGTTCGGCTGCGGCGAGCGGTATCAGCTCACTCAAAGGCGGTAATACGGTTAT
CCACAGAATCAGGGGATAACGCAGGAAAGAACATGTGAGCAAAAGGCCAGCAAAAGGCCAGGAACCGTAA
AAAGGCCGCGTTGCTGGCGTTTTTCCATAGGCTCCGCCCCCCTGACGAGCATCACAAAAATCGACGCTCA
AGTCAGAGGTGGCGAAACCCGACAGGACTATAAAGATACCAGGCGTTTCCCCCTGGAAGCTCCCTCGTGC
GCTCTCCTGTTCCGACCCTGCCGCTTACCGGATACCTGTCCGCCTTTCTCCCTTCGGGAAGCGTGGCGCT
TTCTCATAGCTCACGCTGTAGGTATCTCAGTTCGGTGTAGGTCGTTCGCTCCAAGCTGGGCTGTGTGCAC
GAACCCCCCGTTCAGCCCGACCGCTGCGCCTTATCCGGTAACTATCGTCTTGAGTCCAACCCGGTAAGAC
ACGACTTATCGCCACTGGCAGCAGCCACTGGTAACAGGATTAGCAGAGCGAGGTATGTAGGCGGTGCTAC
AGAGTTCTTGAAGTGGTGGCCTAACTACGGCTACACTAGAAGAACAGTATTTGGTATCTGCGCTCTGCTG
AAGCCAGTTACCTTCGGAAAAAGAGTTGGTAGCTCTTGATCCGGCAAACAAACCACCGCTGGTAGCGGTG
GTTTTTTTGTTTGCAAGCAGCAGATTACGCGCAGAAAAAAAGGATCTCAAGAAGATCCTTTGATCTTTTC
TACGGGGTCTGACGCTCAGTGGAACGAAAACTCACGTTAAGGGATTTTGGTCATGAGATTATCAAAAAGG
ATCTTCACCTAGATCCTTTTAAATTAAAAATGAAGTTTTAAATCAATCTAAAGTATATATGAGTAAACTT
GGTCTGACAGTTACCAATGCTTAATCAGTGAGGCACCTATCTCAGCGATCTGTCTATTTCGTTCATCCAT
AGTTGCCTGACTCCCCGTCGTGTAGATAACTACGATACGGGAGGGCTTACCATCTGGCCCCAGTGCTGCA
ATGATACCGCGAGACCCACGCTCACCGGCTCCAGATTTATCAGCAATAAACCAGCCAGCCGGAAGGGCCG
AGCGCAGAAGTGGTCCTGCAACTTTATCCGCCTCCATCCAGTCTATTAATTGTTGCCGGGAAGCTAGAGT
AAGTAGTTCGCCAGTTAATAGTTTGCGCAACGTTGTTGCCATTGCTACAGGCATCGTGGTGTCACGCTCG
TCGTTTGGTATGGCTTCATTCAGCTCCGGTTCCCAACGATCAAGGCGAGTTACATGATCCCCCATGTTGT
GCAAAAAAGCGGTTAGCTCCTTCGGTCCTCCGATCGTTGTCAGAAGTAAGTTGGCCGCAGTGTTATCACT
CATGGTTATGGCAGCACTGCATAATTCTCTTACTGTCATGCCATCCGTAAGATGCTTTTCTGTGACTGGT
GAGTACTCAACCAAGTCATTCTGAGAATAGTGTATGCGGCGACCGAGTTGCTCTTGCCCGGCGTCAATAC
GGGATAATACCGCGCCACATAGCAGAACTTTAAAAGTGCTCATCATTGGAAAACGTTCTTCGGGGCGAAA
ACTCTCAAGGATCTTACCGCTGTTGAGATCCAGTTCGATGTAACCCACTCGTGCACCCAACTGATCTTCA
GCATCTTTTACTTTCACCAGCGTTTCTGGGTGAGCAAAAACAGGAAGGCAAAATGCCGCAAAAAAGGGAA
TAAGGGCGACACGGAAATGTTGAATACTCATACTCTTCCTTTTTCAATATTATTGAAGCATTTATCAGGG
TTATTGTCTCATGAGCGGATACATATTTGAATGTATTTAGAAAAATAAACAAATAGGGGTTCCGCGCACA
TTTCCCCGAAAAGTGCCACCTGAC
Features (pLannotate 1.2.2; 34 found; start..end, strand, type, name):
     31..83      -  misc_feature   bom (fragment): basis of mobility region from pBR322
    238..617     +  enhancer       CMV enhancer: human cytomegalovirus immediate early enhancer
    618..817     +  promoter       CMV promoter: human cytomegalovirus (CMV) immediate early promoter
    835..1015    +  LTR            5' LTR (truncated): truncated 5' long terminal repeat (LTR) from HIV-1
   1062..1187    +  misc_feature   HIV-1 Ψ: packaging signal of human immunodeficiency virus type 1
   1171..1534    +  CDS            HIV-1 gag (fragment): gag protein from human immunodeficiency virus 1; gag
   1680..1913    +  misc_feature   RRE: The Rev response element (RRE) of HIV-1 allows for Rev-dependent mRNA export from the nucleus to the cytoplasm.
   2290..2390    +  CDS            Rev (fragment): human immunodeficiency virus 1 (HIV-1) Rev protein; rev; enhances nuclear export of unspliced and incompletely spliced viral mRNAs
   2440..2557    +  misc_feature   cPPT/CTS: central polypurine tract and central termination sequence of HIV-1
   2608..2848    +  promoter       U6 promoter: RNA polymerase III promoter for human U6 snRNA
   3034..3693    -  CDS            deoC1: DEOC1_STAAN - Also known as dra. Experimental evidence at protein level: Swiss-Prot protein existence level 1. Catalyzes a reversible aldol reaction between acetaldehyde and D-glyceraldehyde 3-phosphate to generate 2-deoxy-D-ribose 5- phosphate. From Staphylococcus aureus (strain N315).
   3947..4014    +  misc_RNA       tracrRNA (fragment): trans-activating CRISPR RNA for the Streptococcus pyogenes CRISPR/Cas9 system
   4032..4050    +  CDS            small t antigen (fragment): SV40 (simian virus 40) small t antigen
   4076..4287    +  promoter       EF-1α core promoter: core promoter for human elongation factor EF-1α
   4342..8445    +  CDS            Cas9: Cas9 (Csn1) endonuclease from the Streptococcus pyogenes Type II CRISPR/Cas system generates RNA-guided double strand breaks in DNA
   8583..9180    +  CDS            PuroR (fragment): puromycin N-acetyltransferase; pac from Streptomyces; confers resistance to puromycin
   9196..9784    +  misc_feature   WPRE: woodchuck hepatitis virus posttranscriptional regulatory element
   9835..9854    +  misc_feature   cPPT/CTS (fragment): central polypurine tract and central termination sequence of HIV-1
   9856..10089   +  LTR            3' LTR (ΔU3): self-inactivating 3' long terminal repeat (LTR) from HIV-1
  10121..10345   +  polyA_signal   bGH poly(A) signal: bovine growth hormone polyadenylation signal
  10349..10370   +  promoter       SV40 promoter (fragment): SV40 enhancer and early promoter
  10391..10819   +  rep_origin     f1 ori (sequence partly withheld): f1 bacteriophage origin of replication; arrow indicates direction of (+) strand synthesis
  10833..11162   +  promoter       SV40 promoter: SV40 enhancer and early promoter
  11210..11257   +  promoter       EM7 promoter: synthetic bacterial promoter&nbsp
  11276..11650   +  CDS            BleoR: antibiotic-binding protein; Sh ble from Streptoalloteichus hindustanus; confers resistance to bleomycin, phleomycin, and Zeocin™
  11660..11785   +  CDS            ble (fragment): BLE_KLEPN - Experimental evidence at protein level: Swiss-Prot protein existence level 1. Binding protein with a strong affinity to the bleomycin family of antibiotics. Binds to CL990; an antimitotic-antibiotic compound. From Klebsiella pneumoniae.
  11780..11901   +  polyA_signal   SV40 poly(A) signal: SV40 polyadenylation signal
  11972..11994   -  protein_bind   lac operator (fragment): The lac repressor binds to the lac operator to inhibit transcription in E. coli. This inhibition can be relieved by adding lactose or isopropyl-β-D-thiogalactopyranoside (IPTG). lac repressor encoded by lacI
  11998..12028   -  promoter       lac promoter: promoter for the E. coli lac operon
  12043..12064   -  protein_bind   CAP binding site: CAP binding activates transcription in the presence of cAMP. E. coli catabolite activator protein
  12077..12169   -  CDS            lacI (fragment): lac repressor; lacI; The lac repressor binds to the lac operator to inhibit transcription in E. coli. This inhibition can be relieved by adding lactose or isopropyl-β-D-thiogalactopyranoside (IPTG).
  12352..12940   -  rep_origin     ori: high-copy-number ColE1/pMB1/pBR322/pUC origin of replication
  13111..13971   -  CDS            AmpR: β-lactamase; bla; confers resistance to ampicillin, carbenicillin, and related antibiotics
  13972..14076   -  promoter       AmpR promoter: bla
