>Addgene plasmid #163126 | LentiCRISPRv2-Opti | addgene full sequence | sequence record 322588 | Addgene NGS Result
GACATTGATTATTGACTAGTTATTAATAGTAATCAATTACGGGGTCATTAGTTCATAGCCCATATATGGA
GTTCCGCGTTACATAACTTACGGTAAATGGCCCGCCTGGCTGACCGCCCAACGACCCCCGCCCATTGACG
TCAATAATGACGTATGTTCCCATAGTAACGCCAATAGGGACTTTCCATTGACGTCAATGGGTGGAGTATT
TACGGTAAACTGCCCACTTGGCAGTACATCAAGTGTATCATATGCCAAGTACGCCCCCTATTGACGTCAA
TGACGGTAAATGGCCCGCCTGGCATTATGCCCAGTACATGACCTTATGGGACTTTCCTACTTGGCAGTAC
ATCTACGTATTAGTCATCGCTATTACCATGGTGATGCGGTTTTGGCAGTACATCAATGGGCGTGGATAGC
GGTTTGACTCACGGGGATTTCCAAGTCTCCACCCCATTGACGTCAATGGGAGTTTGTTTTGGCACCAAAA
TCAACGGGACTTTCCAAAATGTCGTAACAACTCCGCCCCATTGACGCAAATGGGCGGTAGGCGTGTACGG
TGGGAGGTCTATATAAGCAGCGCGTTTTGCCTGTACTGGGTCTCTCTGGTTAGACCAGATCTGAGCCTGG
GAGCTCTCTGGCTAACTAGGGAACCCACTGCTTAAGCCTCAATAAAGCTTGCCTTGAGTGCTTCAAGTAG
TGTGTGCCCGTCTGTTGTGTGACTCTGGTAACTAGAGATCCCTCAGACCCTTTTAGTCAGTGTGGAAAAT
CTCTAGCAGTGGCGCCCGAACAGGGACTTGAAAGCGAAAGGGAAACCAGAGGAGCTCTCTCGACGCAGGA
CTCGGCTTGCTGAAGCGCGCACGGCAAGAGGCGAGGGGCGGCGACTGGTGAGTACGCCAAAAATTTTGAC
TAGCGGAGGCTAGAAGGAGAGAGATGGGTGCGAGAGCGTCAGTATTAAGCGGGGGAGAATTAGATCGCGA
TGGGAAAAAATTCGGTTAAGGCCAGGGGGAAAGAAAAAATATAAATTAAAACATATAGTATGGGCAAGCA
GGGAGCTAGAACGATTCGCAGTTAATCCTGGCCTGTTAGAAACATCAGAAGGCTGTAGACAAATACTGGG
ACAGCTACAACCATCCCTTCAGACAGGATCAGAAGAACTTAGATCATTATATAATACAGTAGCAACCCTC
TATTGTGTGCATCAAAGGATAGAGATAAAAGACACCAAGGAAGCTTTAGACAAGATAGAGGAAGAGCAAA
ACAAAAGTAAGACCACCGCACAGCAAGCGGCCGCTGATCTTCAGACCTGGAGGAGGAGATATGAGGGACA
ATTGGAGAAGTGAATTATATAAATATAAAGTAGTAAAAATTGAACCATTAGGAGTAGCACCCACCAAGGC
AAAGAGAAGAGTGGTGCAGAGAGAAAAAAGAGCAGTGGGAATAGGAGCTTTGTTCCTTGGGTTCTTGGGA
GCAGCAGGAAGCACTATGGGCGCAGCGTCAATGACGCTGACGGTACAGGCCAGACAATTATTGTCTGGTA
TAGTGCAGCAGCAGAACAATTTGCTGAGGGCTATTGAGGCGCAACAGCATCTGTTGCAACTCACAGTCTG
GGGCATCAAGCAGCTCCAGGCAAGAATCCTGGCTGTGGAAAGATACCTAAAGGATCAACAGCTCCTGGGG
ATTTGGGGTTGCTCTGGAAAACTCATTTGCACCACTGCTGTGCCTTGGAATGCTAGTTGGAGTAATAAAT
CTCTGGAACAGATTTGGAATCACACGACCTGGATGGAGTGGGACAGAGAAATTAACAATTACACAAGCTT
AATACACTCCTTAATTGAAGAATCGCAAAACCAGCAAGAAAAGAATGAACAAGAATTATTGGAATTAGAT
AAATGGGCAAGTTTGTGGAATTGGTTTAACATAACAAATTGGCTGTGGTATATAAAATTATTCATAATGA
TAGTAGGAGGCTTGGTAGGTTTAAGAATAGTTTTTGCTGTACTTTCTATAGTGAATAGAGTTAGGCAGGG
ATATTCACCATTATCGTTTCAGACCCACCTCCCAACCCCGAGGGGACCCGACAGGCCCGAAGGAATAGAA
GAAGAAGGTGGAGAGAGAGACAGAGACAGATCCATTCGATTAGTGAACGGATCGGCACTGCGTGCGCCAA
TTCTGCAGACAAATGGCAGTATTCATCCACAATTTTAAAAGAAAAGGGGGGATTGGGGGGTACAGTGCAG
GGGAAAGAATAGTAGACATAATAGCAACAGACATACAAACTAAAGAATTACAAAAACAAATTACAAAAAT
TCAAAATTTTCGGGTTTATTACAGGGACAGCAGAGATCCAGTTTGGTTAATTAAGGTACCGAGGGCCTAT
TTCCCATGATTCCTTCATATTTGCATATACGATACAAGGCTGTTAGAGAGATAATTAGAATTAATTTGAC
TGTAAACACAAAGATATTAGTACAAAATACGTGACGTAGAAAGTAATAATTTCTTGGGTAGTTTGCAGTT
TTAAAATTATGTTTTAAAATGGACTATCATATGCTTACCGTAACTTGAAAGTATTTCGATTTCTTGGCTT
TATATATCTTGTGGAAAGGACGAAACACCGGAGACGGTTGTAAATGAGCACACAAAATACACATGCTAAA
ATATTATATTCTATGACCTTTATAAAATCAACCAAAATCTTCTTTTTAATAACTTTAGTATCAATAATTA
GAATTTTTATGTTCCTTTTTGCAAACTTTTAATAAAAATGAGCAAAATAAAAAAACGCTAGTTTTAGTAA
CTCGCGTTGTTTTCTTCACCTTTAATAATAGCTACTCCACCACTTGTTCCTAAGCGGTCAGCTCCTGCTT
CAATCATTTTTTGAGCATCTTCAAATGTTCTAACTCCACCAGCTGCTTTAACTAAAGCATTGTCTTTAAC
AACTGACTTCATTAGTTTAACATCTTCAAATGTTGCACCTGATTTTGAAAATCCTGTTGATGTTTTAACA
AATTCTAATCCAGCTTCAACAGCTATTTCACAAGCTTTCATGATTTCTTCTTTTGTTAATAAACAATTTT
CCATAATACATTTAACAACATGTGATCCAGCTGCTTTTTTTACAGCTTTCATGTCTTCTAAAACTAATTC
ATAATTTTTGTCTTTTAATGCACCAATATTTAATACCATATCAATTTCTGTTGCACCATCTTTAATTGCT
TCAGAAACTTCGAATGCTTTTGTAGCTGTTGTGCATGCACCTAGAGGAAAACCTACAACATTTGTTATTC
CTACATTTGTGCCTTTTAATAATTCTTTACAATAGCTTGTTCAATATGAATTAACACAAACTGTTGCAAA
ATCAAATTCAATTGCTTCATCACATAATTGTTTAATTTCAGCTTTCGTAGCATCTTGTTTTAATAATGTG
TGATCTATATATTTGTTTAGTTTCATTTTTTCTCCTATATATTCATTTTTAATTTTAATTCTTTAATAAT
TTCGTCTACTTTAACTTTAGCGTTTTGAACAGATTCACCAACACCTATAAAATAAATTTTTAGTTTAGGT
TCAGTTCCACTTGGGCGAACAGCAAATCATGACTTATCTTCTAAATAAAATTTTAGTAAGTCTTGTCCTG
GCATATTATACATTCCATCGATGTAGTTCTTGCTCTTTTTTGTACGTCTCTGTTTAAGAGCTATGCTGGA
AACAGCATAGCAAGTTTAAATAAGGCTAGTCCGTTATCAACTTGAAAAAGTGGCACCGAGTCGGTGCTTT
TTTGAATTCGCTAGCTAGGTCTTGAAAGGAGTGGGAATTGGCTCCGGTGCCCGTCAGTGGGCAGAGCGCA
CATCGCCCACAGTCCCCGAGAAGTTGGGGGGAGGGGTCGGCAATTGATCCGGTGCCTAGAGAAGGTGGCG
CGGGGTAAACTGGGAAAGTGATGTCGTGTACTGGCTCCGCCTTTTTCCCGAGGGTGGGGGAGAACCGTAT
ATAAGTGCAGTAGTCGCCGTGAACGTTCTTTTTCGCAACGGGTTTGCCGCCAGAACACAGGACCGGTTCT
AGAGCGCTGCCACCATGGACAAGAAGTACAGCATCGGCCTGGACATCGGCACCAACTCTGTGGGCTGGGC
CGTGATCACCGACGAGTACAAGGTGCCCAGCAAGAAATTCAAGGTGCTGGGCAACACCGACCGGCACAGC
ATCAAGAAGAACCTGATCGGAGCCCTGCTGTTCGACAGCGGCGAAACAGCCGAGGCCACCCGGCTGAAGA
GAACCGCCAGAAGAAGATACACCAGACGGAAGAACCGGATCTGCTATCTGCAAGAGATCTTCAGCAACGA
GATGGCCAAGGTGGACGACAGCTTCTTCCACAGACTGGAAGAGTCCTTCCTGGTGGAAGAGGATAAGAAG
CACGAGCGGCACCCCATCTTCGGCAACATCGTGGACGAGGTGGCCTACCACGAGAAGTACCCCACCATCT
ACCACCTGAGAAAGAAACTGGTGGACAGCACCGACAAGGCCGACCTGCGGCTGATCTATCTGGCCCTGGC
CCACATGATCAAGTTCCGGGGCCACTTCCTGATCGAGGGCGACCTGAACCCCGACAACAGCGACGTGGAC
AAGCTGTTCATCCAGCTGGTGCAGACCTACAACCAGCTGTTCGAGGAAAACCCCATCAACGCCAGCGGCG
TGGACGCCAAGGCCATCCTGTCTGCCAGACTGAGCAAGAGCAGACGGCTGGAAAATCTGATCGCCCAGCT
GCCCGGCGAGAAGAAGAATGGCCTGTTCGGAAACCTGATTGCCCTGAGCCTGGGCCTGACCCCCAACTTC
AAGAGCAACTTCGACCTGGCCGAGGATGCCAAACTGCAGCTGAGCAAGGACACCTACGACGACGACCTGG
ACAACCTGCTGGCCCAGATCGGCGACCAGTACGCCGACCTGTTTCTGGCCGCCAAGAACCTGTCCGACGC
CATCCTGCTGAGCGACATCCTGAGAGTGAACACCGAGATCACCAAGGCCCCCCTGAGCGCCTCTATGATC
AAGAGATACGACGAGCACCACCAGGACCTGACCCTGCTGAAAGCTCTCGTGCGGCAGCAGCTGCCTGAGA
AGTACAAAGAGATTTTCTTCGACCAGAGCAAGAACGGCTACGCCGGCTACATTGACGGCGGAGCCAGCCA
GGAAGAGTTCTACAAGTTCATCAAGCCCATCCTGGAAAAGATGGACGGCACCGAGGAACTGCTCGTGAAG
CTGAACAGAGAGGACCTGCTGCGGAAGCAGCGGACCTTCGACAACGGCAGCATCCCCCACCAGATCCACC
TGGGAGAGCTGCACGCCATTCTGCGGCGGCAGGAAGATTTTTACCCATTCCTGAAGGACAACCGGGAAAA
GATCGAGAAGATCCTGACCTTCCGCATCCCCTACTACGTGGGCCCTCTGGCCAGGGGAAACAGCAGATTC
GCCTGGATGACCAGAAAGAGCGAGGAAACCATCACCCCCTGGAACTTCGAGGAAGTGGTGGACAAGGGCG
CTTCCGCCCAGAGCTTCATCGAGCGGATGACCAACTTCGATAAGAACCTGCCCAACGAGAAGGTGCTGCC
CAAGCACAGCCTGCTGTACGAGTACTTCACCGTGTATAACGAGCTGACCAAAGTGAAATACGTGACCGAG
GGAATGAGAAAGCCCGCCTTCCTGAGCGGCGAGCAGAAAAAGGCCATCGTGGACCTGCTGTTCAAGACCA
ACCGGAAAGTGACCGTGAAGCAGCTGAAAGAGGACTACTTCAAGAAAATCGAGTGCTTCGACTCCGTGGA
AATCTCCGGCGTGGAAGATCGGTTCAACGCCTCCCTGGGCACATACCACGATCTGCTGAAAATTATCAAG
GACAAGGACTTCCTGGACAATGAGGAAAACGAGGACATTCTGGAAGATATCGTGCTGACCCTGACACTGT
TTGAGGACAGAGAGATGATCGAGGAACGGCTGAAAACCTATGCCCACCTGTTCGACGACAAAGTGATGAA
GCAGCTGAAGCGGCGGAGATACACCGGCTGGGGCAGGCTGAGCCGGAAGCTGATCAACGGCATCCGGGAC
AAGCAGTCCGGCAAGACAATCCTGGATTTCCTGAAGTCCGACGGCTTCGCCAACAGAAACTTCATGCAGC
TGATCCACGACGACAGCCTGACCTTTAAAGAGGACATCCAGAAAGCCCAGGTGTCCGGCCAGGGCGATAG
CCTGCACGAGCACATTGCCAATCTGGCCGGCAGCCCCGCCATTAAGAAGGGCATCCTGCAGACAGTGAAG
GTGGTGGACGAGCTCGTGAAAGTGATGGGCCGGCACAAGCCCGAGAACATCGTGATCGAAATGGCCAGAG
AGAACCAGACCACCCAGAAGGGACAGAAGAACAGCCGCGAGAGAATGAAGCGGATCGAAGAGGGCATCAA
AGAGCTGGGCAGCCAGATCCTGAAAGAACACCCCGTGGAAAACACCCAGCTGCAGAACGAGAAGCTGTAC
CTGTACTACCTGCAGAATGGGCGGGATATGTACGTGGACCAGGAACTGGACATCAACCGGCTGTCCGACT
ACGATGTGGACCATATCGTGCCTCAGAGCTTTCTGAAGGACGACTCCATCGACAACAAGGTGCTGACCAG
AAGCGACAAGAACCGGGGCAAGAGCGACAACGTGCCCTCCGAAGAGGTCGTGAAGAAGATGAAGAACTAC
TGGCGGCAGCTGCTGAACGCCAAGCTGATTACCCAGAGAAAGTTCGACAATCTGACCAAGGCCGAGAGAG
GCGGCCTGAGCGAACTGGATAAGGCCGGCTTCATCAAGAGACAGCTGGTGGAAACCCGGCAGATCACAAA
GCACGTGGCACAGATCCTGGACTCCCGGATGAACACTAAGTACGACGAGAATGACAAGCTGATCCGGGAA
GTGAAAGTGATCACCCTGAAGTCCAAGCTGGTGTCCGATTTCCGGAAGGATTTCCAGTTTTACAAAGTGC
GCGAGATCAACAACTACCACCACGCCCACGACGCCTACCTGAACGCCGTCGTGGGAACCGCCCTGATCAA
AAAGTACCCTAAGCTGGAAAGCGAGTTCGTGTACGGCGACTACAAGGTGTACGACGTGCGGAAGATGATC
GCCAAGAGCGAGCAGGAAATCGGCAAGGCTACCGCCAAGTACTTCTTCTACAGCAACATCATGAACTTTT
TCAAGACCGAGATTACCCTGGCCAACGGCGAGATCCGGAAGCGGCCTCTGATCGAGACAAACGGCGAAAC
CGGGGAGATCGTGTGGGATAAGGGCCGGGATTTTGCCACCGTGCGGAAAGTGCTGAGCATGCCCCAAGTG
AATATCGTGAAAAAGACCGAGGTGCAGACAGGCGGCTTCAGCAAAGAGTCTATCCTGCCCAAGAGGAACA
GCGATAAGCTGATCGCCAGAAAGAAGGACTGGGACCCTAAGAAGTACGGCGGCTTCGACAGCCCCACCGT
GGCCTATTCTGTGCTGGTGGTGGCCAAAGTGGAAAAGGGCAAGTCCAAGAAACTGAAGAGTGTGAAAGAG
CTGCTGGGGATCACCATCATGGAAAGAAGCAGCTTCGAGAAGAATCCCATCGACTTTCTGGAAGCCAAGG
GCTACAAAGAAGTGAAAAAGGACCTGATCATCAAGCTGCCTAAGTACTCCCTGTTCGAGCTGGAAAACGG
CCGGAAGAGAATGCTGGCCTCTGCCGGCGAACTGCAGAAGGGAAACGAACTGGCCCTGCCCTCCAAATAT
GTGAACTTCCTGTACCTGGCCAGCCACTATGAGAAGCTGAAGGGCTCCCCCGAGGATAATGAGCAGAAAC
AGCTGTTTGTGGAACAGCACAAGCACTACCTGGACGAGATCATCGAGCAGATCAGCGAGTTCTCCAAGAG
AGTGATCCTGGCCGACGCTAATCTGGACAAAGTGCTGTCCGCCTACAACAAGCACCGGGATAAGCCCATC
AGAGAGCAGGCCGAGAATATCATCCACCTGTTTACCCTGACCAATCTGGGAGCCCCTGCCGCCTTCAAGT
ACTTTGACACCACCATCGACCGGAAGAGGTACACCAGCACCAAAGAGGTGCTGGACGCCACCCTGATCCA
CCAGAGCATCACCGGCCTGTACGAGACACGGATCGACCTGTCTCAGCTGGGAGGCGACAAGCGACCTGCC
GCCACAAAGAAGGCTGGACAGGCTAAGAAGAAGAAAGATTACAAAGACGATGACGATAAGGGATCCGGCG
CAACAAACTTCTCTCTGCTGAAACAAGCCGGAGATGTCGAAGAGAATCCTGGACCGACCGAGTACAAGCC
CACGGTGCGCCTCGCCACCCGCGACGACGTCCCCAGGGCCGTACGCACCCTCGCCGCCGCGTTCGCCGAC
TACCCCGCCACGCGCCACACCGTCGATCCGGACCGCCACATCGAGCGGGTCACCGAGCTGCAAGAACTCT
TCCTCACGCGCGTCGGGCTCGACATCGGCAAGGTGTGGGTCGCGGACGACGGCGCCGCGGTGGCGGTCTG
GACCACGCCGGAGAGCGTCGAAGCGGGGGCGGTGTTCGCCGAGATCGGCCCGCGCATGGCCGAGTTGAGC
GGTTCCCGGCTGGCCGCGCAGCAACAGATGGAAGGCCTCCTGGCGCCGCACCGGCCCAAGGAGCCCGCGT
GGTTCCTGGCCACCGTCGGAGTCTCGCCCGACCACCAGGGCAAGGGTCTGGGCAGCGCCGTCGTGCTCCC
CGGAGTGGAGGCGGCCGAGCGCGCCGGGGTGCCCGCCTTCCTGGAGACCTCCGCGCCCCGCAACCTCCCC
TTCTACGAGCGGCTCGGCTTCACCGTCACCGCCGACGTCGAGGTGCCCGAAGGACCGCGCACCTGGTGCA
TGACCCGCAAGCCCGGTGCCTGAACGCGTTAAGTCGACAATCAACCTCTGGATTACAAAATTTGTGAAAG
ATTGACTGGTATTCTTAACTATGTTGCTCCTTTTACGCTATGTGGATACGCTGCTTTAATGCCTTTGTAT
CATGCTATTGCTTCCCGTATGGCTTTCATTTTCTCCTCCTTGTATAAATCCTGGTTGCTGTCTCTTTATG
AGGAGTTGTGGCCCGTTGTCAGGCAACGTGGCGTGGTGTGCACTGTGTTTGCTGACGCAACCCCCACTGG
TTGGGGCATTGCCACCACCTGTCAGCTCCTTTCCGGGACTTTCGCTTTCCCCCTCCCTATTGCCACGGCG
GAACTCATCGCCGCCTGCCTTGCCCGCTGCTGGACAGGGGCTCGGCTGTTGGGCACTGACAATTCCGTGG
TGTTGTCGGGGAAATCATCGTCCTTTCCTTGGCTGCTCGCCTGTGTTGCCACCTGGATTCTGCGCGGGAC
GTCCTTCTGCTACGTCCCTTCGGCCCTCAATCCAGCGGACCTTCCTTCCCGCGGCCTGCTGCCGGCTCTG
CGGCCTCTTCCGCGTCTTCGCCTTCGCCCTCAGACGAGTCGGATCTCCCTTTGGGCCGCCTCCCCGCGTC
GACTTTAAGACCAATGACTTACAAGGCAGCTGTAGATCTTAGCCACTTTTTAAAAGAAAAGGGGGGACTG
GAAGGGCTAATTCACTCCCAACGAAGACAAGATCTGCTTTTTGCTTGTACTGGGTCTCTCTGGTTAGACC
AGATCTGAGCCTGGGAGCTCTCTGGCTAACTAGGGAACCCACTGCTTAAGCCTCAATAAAGCTTGCCTTG
AGTGCTTCAAGTAGTGTGTGCCCGTCTGTTGTGTGACTCTGGTAACTAGAGATCCCTCAGACCCTTTTAG
TCAGTGTGGAAAATCTCTAGCAGGGCCCGTTTAAACCCGCTGATCAGCCTCGACTGTGCCTTCTAGTTGC
CAGCCATCTGTTGTTTGCCCCTCCCCCGTGCCTTCCTTGACCCTGGAAGGTGCCACTCCCACTGTCCTTT
CCTAATAAAATGAGGAAATTGCATCGCATTGTCTGAGTAGGTGTCATTCTATTCTGGGGGGTGGGGTGGG
GCAGGACAGCAAGGGGGAGGATTGGGAAGACAATAGCAGGCATGCTGGGGATGCGGTGGGCTCTATGGCT
TCTGAGGCGGAAAGAACCAGCTGGGGCTCTAGGGGGTATCCCC
[124 nt withheld, positions 10124-10247]
C
[91 nt withheld, positions 10249-10339]
A
[49 nt withheld, positions 10341-10389]
CCTTTGACGTTGGAGTCCACGTTCTTT
[37 nt withheld, positions 10417-10453]
ACCCTATCTCGGTCTATTCTTTTGATTTATAAGGGATTTTGCCGATTTCGGCCTATTGGTTAAAAAATGA
GCTGATTTAACAAAAATTTAACGCGAATTAATTCTGTGGAATGTGTGTCAGTTAGGGTGTGGAAAGTCCC
CAGGCTCCCCAGCAGGCAGAAGTATGCAAAGCATGCATCTCAATTAGTCAGCAACCAGGTGTGGAAAGTC
CCCAGGCTCCCCAGCAGGCAGAAGTATGCAAAGCATGCATCTCAATTAGTCAGCAACCATAGTCCCGCCC
CTAACTCCGCCCATCCCGCCCCTAACTCCGCCCAGTTCCGCCCATTCTCCGCCCCATGGCTGACTAATTT
TTTTTATTTATGCAGAGGCCGAGGCCGCCTCTGCCTCTGAGCTATTCCAGAAGTAGTGAGGAGGCTTTTT
TGGAGGCCTAGGCTTTTGCAAAAAGCTCCCGGGAGCTTGTATATCCATTTTCGGATCTGATCAGCACGTG
TTGACAATTAATCATCGGCATAGTATATCGGCATAGTATAATACGACAAGGTGAGGAACTAAACCATGGC
CAAGTTGACCAGTGCCGTTCCGGTGCTCACCGCGCGCGACGTCGCCGGAGCGGTCGAGTTCTGGACCGAC
CGGCTCGGGTTCTCCCGGGACTTCGTGGAGGACGACTTCGCCGGTGTGGTCCGGGACGACGTGACCCTGT
TCATCAGCGCGGTCCAGGACCAGGTGGTGCCGGACAACACCCTGGCCTGGGTGTGGGTGCGCGGCCTGGA
CGAGCTGTACGCCGAGTGGTCGGAGGTCGTGTCCACGAACTTCCGGGACGCCTCCGGGCCGGCCATGACC
GAGATCGGCGAGCAGCCGTGGGGGCGGGAGTTCGCCCTGCGCGACCCGGCCGGCAACTGCGTGCACTTCG
TGGCCGAGGAGCAGGACTGACACGTGCTACGAGATTTCGATTCCACCGCCGCCTTCTATGAAAGGTTGGG
CTTCGGAATCGTTTTCCGGGACGCCGGCTGGATGATCCTCCAGCGCGGGGATCTCATGCTGGAGTTCTTC
GCCCACCCCAACTTGTTTATTGCAGCTTATAATGGTTACAAATAAAGCAATAGCATCACAAATTTCACAA
ATAAAGCATTTTTTTCACTGCATTCTAGTTGTGGTTTGTCCAAACTCATCAATGTATCTTATCATGTCTG
TATACCGTCGACCTCTAGCTAGAGCTTGGCGTAATCATGGTCATAGCTGTTTCCTGTGTGAAATTGTTAT
CCGCTCACAATTCCACACAACATACGAGCCGGAAGCATAAAGTGTAAAGCCTGGGGTGCCTAATGAGTGA
GCTAACTCACATTAATTGCGTTGCGCTCACTGCCCGCTTTCCAGTCGGGAAACCTGTCGTGCCAGCTGCA
TTAATGAATCGGCCAACGCGCGGGGAGAGGCGGTTTGCGTATTGGGCGCTCTTCCGCTTCCTCGCTCACT
GACTCGCTGCGCTCGGTCGTTCGGCTGCGGCGAGCGGTATCAGCTCACTCAAAGGCGGTAATACGGTTAT
CCACAGAATCAGGGGATAACGCAGGAAAGAACATGTGAGCAAAAGGCCAGCAAAAGGCCAGGAACCGTAA
AAAGGCCGCGTTGCTGGCGTTTTTCCATAGGCTCCGCCCCCCTGACGAGCATCACAAAAATCGACGCTCA
AGTCAGAGGTGGCGAAACCCGACAGGACTATAAAGATACCAGGCGTTTCCCCCTGGAAGCTCCCTCGTGC
GCTCTCCTGTTCCGACCCTGCCGCTTACCGGATACCTGTCCGCCTTTCTCCCTTCGGGAAGCGTGGCGCT
TTCTCATAGCTCACGCTGTAGGTATCTCAGTTCGGTGTAGGTCGTTCGCTCCAAGCTGGGCTGTGTGCAC
GAACCCCCCGTTCAGCCCGACCGCTGCGCCTTATCCGGTAACTATCGTCTTGAGTCCAACCCGGTAAGAC
ACGACTTATCGCCACTGGCAGCAGCCACTGGTAACAGGATTAGCAGAGCGAGGTATGTAGGCGGTGCTAC
AGAGTTCTTGAAGTGGTGGCCTAACTACGGCTACACTAGAAGAACAGTATTTGGTATCTGCGCTCTGCTG
AAGCCAGTTACCTTCGGAAAAAGAGTTGGTAGCTCTTGATCCGGCAAACAAACCACCGCTGGTAGCGGTG
GTTTTTTTGTTTGCAAGCAGCAGATTACGCGCAGAAAAAAAGGATCTCAAGAAGATCCTTTGATCTTTTC
TACGGGGTCTGACGCTCAGTGGAACGAAAACTCACGTTAAGGGATTTTGGTCATGAGATTATCAAAAAGG
ATCTTCACCTAGATCCTTTTAAATTAAAAATGAAGTTTTAAATCAATCTAAAGTATATATGAGTAAACTT
GGTCTGACAGTTACCAATGCTTAATCAGTGAGGCACCTATCTCAGCGATCTGTCTATTTCGTTCATCCAT
AGTTGCCTGACTCCCCGTCGTGTAGATAACTACGATACGGGAGGGCTTACCATCTGGCCCCAGTGCTGCA
ATGATACCGCGAGACCCACGCTCACCGGCTCCAGATTTATCAGCAATAAACCAGCCAGCCGGAAGGGCCG
AGCGCAGAAGTGGTCCTGCAACTTTATCCGCCTCCATCCAGTCTATTAATTGTTGCCGGGAAGCTAGAGT
AAGTAGTTCGCCAGTTAATAGTTTGCGCAACGTTGTTGCCATTGCTACAGGCATCGTGGTGTCACGCTCG
TCGTTTGGTATGGCTTCATTCAGCTCCGGTTCCCAACGATCAAGGCGAGTTACATGATCCCCCATGTTGT
GCAAAAAAGCGGTTAGCTCCTTCGGTCCTCCGATCGTTGTCAGAAGTAAGTTGGCCGCAGTGTTATCACT
CATGGTTATGGCAGCACTGCATAATTCTCTTACTGTCATGCCATCCGTAAGATGCTTTTCTGTGACTGGT
GAGTACTCAACCAAGTCATTCTGAGAATAGTGTATGCGGCGACCGAGTTGCTCTTGCCCGGCGTCAATAC
GGGATAATACCGCGCCACATAGCAGAACTTTAAAAGTGCTCATCATTGGAAAACGTTCTTCGGGGCGAAA
ACTCTCAAGGATCTTACCGCTGTTGAGATCCAGTTCGATGTAACCCACTCGTGCACCCAACTGATCTTCA
GCATCTTTTACTTTCACCAGCGTTTCTGGGTGAGCAAAAACAGGAAGGCAAAATGCCGCAAAAAAGGGAA
TAAGGGCGACACGGAAATGTTGAATACTCATACTCTTCCTTTTTCAATATTATTGAAGCATTTATCAGGG
TTATTGTCTCATGAGCGGATACATATTTGAATGTATTTAGAAAAATAAACAAATAGGGGTTCCGCGCACA
TTTCCCCGAAAAGTGCCACCTGACGTCGACGGATCGGGAGATCTCCCGATCCCCTATGGTGCACTCTCAG
TACAATCTGCTCTGATGCCGCATAGTTAAGCCAGTATCTGCTCCCTGCTTGTGTGTTGGAGGTCGCTGAG
TAGTGCGCGAGCAAAATTTAAGCTACAACAAGGCAAGGCTTGACCGACAATTGCATGAAGAATCTGCTTA
GGGTTAGGCGTTTTGCGCTGCTTCGCGATGTACGGGCCAGATATACGCGTT
Features (pLannotate 1.2.2; 34 found; start..end, strand, type, name):
      1..380     +  enhancer       CMV enhancer: human cytomegalovirus immediate early enhancer
    381..580     +  promoter       CMV promoter: human cytomegalovirus (CMV) immediate early promoter
    598..778     +  LTR            5' LTR (truncated): truncated 5' long terminal repeat (LTR) from HIV-1
    825..950     +  misc_feature   HIV-1 Ψ: packaging signal of human immunodeficiency virus type 1
    934..1297    +  CDS            HIV-1 gag (fragment): gag protein from human immunodeficiency virus 1; gag
   1443..1676    +  misc_feature   RRE: The Rev response element (RRE) of HIV-1 allows for Rev-dependent mRNA export from the nucleus to the cytoplasm.
   2053..2153    +  CDS            Rev (fragment): human immunodeficiency virus 1 (HIV-1) Rev protein; rev; enhances nuclear export of unspliced and incompletely spliced viral mRNAs
   2203..2320    +  misc_feature   cPPT/CTS: central polypurine tract and central termination sequence of HIV-1
   2371..2611    +  promoter       U6 promoter: RNA polymerase III promoter for human U6 snRNA
   2797..3456    -  CDS            deoC1: DEOC1_STAAN - Also known as dra. Experimental evidence at protein level: Swiss-Prot protein existence level 1. Catalyzes a reversible aldol reaction between acetaldehyde and D-glyceraldehyde 3-phosphate to generate 2-deoxy-D-ribose 5- phosphate. From Staphylococcus aureus (strain N315).
   3710..3777    +  misc_RNA       tracrRNA (fragment): trans-activating CRISPR RNA for the Streptococcus pyogenes CRISPR/Cas9 system
   3795..3813    +  CDS            small t antigen (fragment): SV40 (simian virus 40) small t antigen
   3839..4050    +  promoter       EF-1α core promoter: core promoter for human elongation factor EF-1α
   4075..8178    +  CDS            Cas9: Cas9 (Csn1) endonuclease from the Streptococcus pyogenes Type II CRISPR/Cas system generates RNA-guided double strand breaks in DNA
   8316..8913    +  CDS            PuroR (fragment): puromycin N-acetyltransferase; pac from Streptomyces; confers resistance to puromycin
   8929..9517    +  misc_feature   WPRE: woodchuck hepatitis virus posttranscriptional regulatory element
   9568..9587    +  misc_feature   cPPT/CTS (fragment): central polypurine tract and central termination sequence of HIV-1
   9589..9822    +  LTR            3' LTR (ΔU3): self-inactivating 3' long terminal repeat (LTR) from HIV-1
   9854..10078   +  polyA_signal   bGH poly(A) signal: bovine growth hormone polyadenylation signal
  10082..10103   +  promoter       SV40 promoter (fragment): SV40 enhancer and early promoter
  10124..10552   +  rep_origin     f1 ori (sequence partly withheld): f1 bacteriophage origin of replication; arrow indicates direction of (+) strand synthesis
  10566..10895   +  promoter       SV40 promoter: SV40 enhancer and early promoter
  10943..10990   +  promoter       EM7 promoter: synthetic bacterial promoter&nbsp
  11009..11383   +  CDS            BleoR: antibiotic-binding protein; Sh ble from Streptoalloteichus hindustanus; confers resistance to bleomycin, phleomycin, and Zeocin™
  11393..11518   +  CDS            ble (fragment): BLE_KLEPN - Experimental evidence at protein level: Swiss-Prot protein existence level 1. Binding protein with a strong affinity to the bleomycin family of antibiotics. Binds to CL990; an antimitotic-antibiotic compound. From Klebsiella pneumoniae.
  11513..11634   +  polyA_signal   SV40 poly(A) signal: SV40 polyadenylation signal
  11705..11727   -  protein_bind   lac operator (fragment): The lac repressor binds to the lac operator to inhibit transcription in E. coli. This inhibition can be relieved by adding lactose or isopropyl-β-D-thiogalactopyranoside (IPTG). lac repressor encoded by lacI
  11731..11761   -  promoter       lac promoter: promoter for the E. coli lac operon
  11776..11797   -  protein_bind   CAP binding site: CAP binding activates transcription in the presence of cAMP. E. coli catabolite activator protein
  11810..11902   -  CDS            lacI (fragment): lac repressor; lacI; The lac repressor binds to the lac operator to inhibit transcription in E. coli. This inhibition can be relieved by adding lactose or isopropyl-β-D-thiogalactopyranoside (IPTG).
  12085..12673   -  rep_origin     ori: high-copy-number ColE1/pMB1/pBR322/pUC origin of replication
  12844..13704   -  CDS            AmpR: β-lactamase; bla; confers resistance to ampicillin, carbenicillin, and related antibiotics
  13705..13809   -  promoter       AmpR promoter: bla
  13868..13920   -  misc_feature   bom (fragment): basis of mobility region from pBR322
