[The description below was written by a language model from this plasmid's Addgene catalogue record and pLannotate feature annotations shown in this document.]
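Description:
LentiCRISPRv2-Opti is an empty-backbone, all-in-one lentiviral CRISPR vector derived from LentiCRISPR v2, differing from its parent in carrying the modified sgRNA scaffold described in 2013. It is propagated in E. coli through a high-copy ColE1/pUC-type origin with ampicillin selection (AmpR); an f1 origin is also present. Outside the lentiviral cassette sits an SV40/EM7-driven BleoR gene. The viral portion is a third-generation-style, self-inactivating design. A CMV enhancer/promoter replaces the U3 of the truncated HIV-1 5' LTR to drive genomic RNA production in packaging cells. This is followed by the Ψ packaging signal with a gag fragment, the RRE for Rev-dependent export, the cPPT/CTS, a WPRE to boost transcript expression, and a ΔU3 3' LTR backed by a bGH polyadenylation signal.

The payload consists of two expression units. A human U6 Pol III promoter precedes a stuffer of roughly 1 kb that is removed by BsmBI digestion, as in the parent vector, so that a guide sequence can be ligated directly upstream of the scaffold. The annotation software matches part of this filler to a bacterial deoC1 gene and recognises the scaffold only as a partial tracrRNA, consistent with its altered sequence. Downstream, the EF-1α core promoter drives Streptococcus pyogenes Cas9, followed in the same orientation by a puromycin N-acetyltransferase gene for selecting transduced mammalian cells. The element linking Cas9 to PuroR is not annotated in the tables. The two sequence records (depositor and repository-sequenced) show the same features in the same order but differ by about 30 nt in length. The construct is intended for delivering Cas9 and a user-cloned sgRNA from a single virus for gene knockout.
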