Addgene plasmid #163126: LentiCRISPRv2-Opti
Purpose: (Empty Backbone) LentiCRISPRv2 variant with modified sgRNA scaffold from Chen et al. 2013 Cell.
Depositing lab: David Sabatini. Depositing organization: Whitehead Institute for Biomedical Research. Publication: MFSD12 mediates the import of cysteine into melanosomes and lysosomes. Adelmann CH, Traunbauer AK, Chen B, Condon KJ, Chan SH, Kunchok T, Lewis CA, Sabatini DM. Nature. 2020 Nov 18. pii: 10.1038/s41586-020-2937-x. doi: 10.1038/s41586-020-2937-x. PubMed 33208952.
Backbone
  Vector backbone: LentiCRISPR v2
  Modifications to backbone: LentiCRISPR v2 (Addgene #52961) plasmid with modified sgRNA scaffold from Chen et al., 2013. Cloning is same as parent backbone (BsmBI digestion). Drop-out is ~1 kb.
  Vector type: Lentiviral, CRISPR
  Selectable markers: Puromycin
Growth in bacteria
  Bacterial resistance: Ampicillin, 100 μg/mL
  Growth temperature: 30°C
  Growth strain: NEB Stable
  Copy number: Unknown
Terms and licenses: Academic/Nonprofit Terms; Industry Terms: Not Available to Industry
How to cite: LentiCRISPRv2-Opti was a gift from David Sabatini (Addgene plasmid # 163126 ; http://n2t.net/addgene:163126 ; RRID:Addgene_163126)
